Addgene plasmid #80389: pBMN(CMV-copGFP-Luc2-Puro)
Purpose: To make lentiviral vector expressing copGFP, firefly Luciferase and puromycin selection marker
Depositing lab: Magnus Essand. Depositing organization: Uppsala University. Publication: Safe engineering of CAR T cells for adoptive cell therapy of cancer using long-term episomal gene transfer. Jin C, Fotaki G, Ramachandran M, Nilsson B, Essand M, Yu D. EMBO Mol Med. 2016 May 6. pii: e201505869. doi: 10.15252/emmm.201505869. PubMed 27189167.
Backbone
  Vector backbone: pGreenPuro
  Backbone manufacturer: SBI
  Vector type: Mammalian Expression, Lentiviral
  Selectable markers: Puromycin
Growth in bacteria
  Bacterial resistance: Ampicillin, 100 μg/mL
  Growth temperature: 30°C
  Growth strain: NEB Stable
  Copy number: Low Copy
Gene/Insert
  Gene/Insert name: copGFP-T2A-Luc2-F2A-Puromycin
  Species: Synthetic
  Promoter: CMV
  Cloning method: Unknown
  Sequencing primers: 5′ unknown
Terms and licenses: Academic/Nonprofit Terms; Industry Terms: Not Available to Industry
How to cite: pBMN(CMV-copGFP-Luc2-Puro) was a gift from Magnus Essand (Addgene plasmid # 80389 ; http://n2t.net/addgene:80389 ; RRID:Addgene_80389)
