[The description below was written by a language model from this plasmid's Addgene catalogue record and pLannotate feature annotations shown in this document.]
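Description:
pBMN(CMV-copGFP-Luc2-Puro) is a 9.6 kb HIV-1-based lentiviral transfer plasmid built on the commercial pGreenPuro backbone and intended for producing lentiviral particles that deliver a combined fluorescent, bioluminescent and drug-selection cassette to mammalian cells. In bacteria it is maintained through a ColE1/pUC-type origin and the β-lactamase (ampicillin resistance) gene. The catalogue lists it as low copy even though the annotated origin is of the high-copy type. Remnants of lac and pBR322 sequences (lacZα, lac promoter/operator, rop and bom fragments) are also present in the backbone.

The viral portion has a third-generation layout. An RSV promoter replaces the U3 region of the 5' LTR to drive genomic RNA synthesis in packaging cells, followed by the Ψ packaging signal with a partial gag sequence, the Rev response element for nuclear export of the unspliced RNA, and the cPPT/CTS, which aids nuclear import. The internal CMV enhancer/promoter drives a single synthetic open reading frame encoding copGFP, firefly luciferase (luc2) and puromycin N-acetyltransferase. According to the insert name, these are separated by T2A and F2A peptides, so one transcript yields three separate proteins; only the F2A is called in the feature table. A WPRE downstream boosts transcript stability and expression. An H1 promoter inherited from the parent shRNA vector lies just upstream of the truncated 3' LTR, but no hairpin insert is annotated or described. An SV40 polyadenylation signal and SV40 origin follow the 3' LTR.

Transduced cells can be enriched with puromycin, followed by fluorescence, and quantified by luciferase readout. The record itself states only that the plasmid is for making a vector expressing these three markers.
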