Features (pLannotate 1.2.2; 29 found; start..end, strand, type, name):
     58..212     -  CDS            lacZα (fragment): LacZα fragment of β-galactosidase; lacZ fragment
    226..452     +  promoter       RSV promoter: Rous sarcoma virus enhancer/promoter
    453..633     +  LTR            5' LTR (truncated): truncated 5' long terminal repeat (LTR) from HIV-1
    680..805     +  misc_feature   HIV-1 Ψ: packaging signal of human immunodeficiency virus type 1
    789..1152    +  CDS            HIV-1 gag (fragment): gag protein from human immunodeficiency virus 1; gag
   1298..1531    +  misc_feature   RRE: The Rev response element (RRE) of HIV-1 allows for Rev-dependent mRNA export from the nucleus to the cytoplasm.
   1908..2008    +  CDS            Rev (fragment): human immunodeficiency virus 1 (HIV-1) Rev protein; rev; enhances nuclear export of unspliced and incompletely spliced viral mRNAs
   2027..2143    +  misc_feature   cPPT/CTS: central polypurine tract and central termination sequence of HIV-1
   2156..2232    +  enhancer       CMV enhancer (fragment): human cytomegalovirus immediate early enhancer
   2233..2436    +  promoter       CMV promoter: human cytomegalovirus (CMV) immediate early promoter
   2536..3200    +  CDS            CopGFP (fragment): green fluorescent protein 2 from Pontellina plumata, also known as ppluGFP2 (Shagin et al., 2004)
   3342..4992    +  CDS            luciferase (fragment): firefly luciferase synthetic luc2 version of the luciferase gene
   5013..5071    +  CDS            F2A (fragment): 2A peptide from foot-and-mouth disease virus polyprotein Eukaryotic ribosomes fail to insert a peptide bond between the Gly and Pro residues, yielding separate polypeptides.
   5091..5690    +  CDS            PuroR: puromycin N-acetyltransferase; pac from Streptomyces alboniger; confers resistance to puromycin
   5692..6279    +  misc_feature   WPRE: woodchuck hepatitis virus posttranscriptional regulatory element
   6274..6378    +  CDS            nef (fragment): NEF_SIVS4 - Experimental evidence at protein level: Swiss-Prot protein existence level 1. Interferes with TCR signaling from the cell membrane. Interacts with CD247/TCRZ (TCR zeta chain) and exert potent down- regulation of cell surface TCR/CD3 complexes. From Simian immunodeficiency virus (isolate F236/smH4) (SIV-sm) (Simian immunodeficiency virus sooty mangabey monkey).
   6391..6605    +  promoter       H1 promoter: human H1 RNA promoter
   6648..6828    +  LTR            5' LTR (truncated): truncated 5' long terminal repeat (LTR) from HIV-1
   6900..7021    +  polyA_signal   SV40 poly(A) signal: SV40 polyadenylation signal
   7061..7196    +  rep_origin     SV40 ori: SV40 origin of replication
   7253..7269    -  protein_bind   lac operator: The lac repressor binds to the lac operator to inhibit transcription in E. coli. This inhibition can be relieved by adding lactose or isopropyl-β-D-thiogalactopyranoside (IPTG). lac repressor encoded by lacI
   7277..7307    -  promoter       lac promoter: promoter for the E. coli lac operon
   7322..7343    -  protein_bind   CAP binding site: CAP binding activates transcription in the presence of cAMP. E. coli catabolite activator protein
   7356..7448    -  CDS            lacI (fragment): lac repressor; lacI; The lac repressor binds to the lac operator to inhibit transcription in E. coli. This inhibition can be relieved by adding lactose or isopropyl-β-D-thiogalactopyranoside (IPTG).
   7631..8219    -  rep_origin     ori: high-copy-number ColE1/pMB1/pBR322/pUC origin of replication
   8390..9250    -  CDS            AmpR: β-lactamase; bla; confers resistance to ampicillin, carbenicillin, and related antibiotics
   9251..9355    -  promoter       AmpR promoter: bla
   9450..9485    +  CDS            rop (fragment): Rop protein, which maintains plasmids at low copy number; rop
   9587..52      +  misc_feature   bom (fragment) (across the origin): basis of mobility region from pBR322
>Addgene plasmid #80389 | pBMN(CMV-copGFP-Luc2-Puro) | addgene full sequence | sequence record 158530 | Addgene next-generation full plasmid sequencing result
TATGCGGTGTGAAATACCGCACAGATGCGTAAGGAGAAAATACCGCATCAGGCGCCATTCGCCATTCAGG
CTGCGCAACTGTTGGGAAGGGCGATCGGTGCGGGCCTCTTCGCTATTACGCCAGCTGGCGAAAGGGGGAT
GTGCTGCAAGGCGATTAAGTTGGGTAACGCCAGGGTTTTCCCAGTCACGACGTTGTAAAACGACGGCCAG
TGCCAAGCTGACGCGTGTAGTCTTATGCAATACTCTTGTAGTCTTGCAACATGGTAACGATGAGTTAGCA
ACATGCCTTACAAGGAGAGAAAAAGCACCGTGCATGCCGATTGGTGGAAGTAAGGTGGTACGATCGTGCC
TTATTAGGAAGGCAACAGACGGGTCTGACATGGATTGGACGAACCACTGAATTGCCGCATTGCAGAGATA
TTGTATTTAAGTGCCTAGCTCGATACATAAACGGGTCTCTCTGGTTAGACCAGATCTGAGCCTGGGAGCT
CTCTGGCTAACTAGGGAACCCACTGCTTAAGCCTCAATAAAGCTTGCCTTGAGTGCTTCAAGTAGTGTGT
GCCCGTCTGTTGTGTGACTCTGGTAACTAGAGATCCCTCAGACCCTTTTAGTCAGTGTGGAAAATCTCTA
GCAGTGGCGCCCGAACAGGGACTTGAAAGCGAAAGGGAAACCAGAGGAGCTCTCTCGACGCAGGACTCGG
TTTGCTGAAGCGCGCACGGCAAGAGGCGAGGGGCGGCGACTGGTGAGTACGCCAAAAATTTTGACTAGCG
GAGGCTAGAAGGAGAGAGATGGGTGCGAGAGCGTCAGTATTAAGCGGGGGAGAATTAGATCGGGATGGGA
AAAAATTCGGTTAAGGCCAGGGGGAAAGAAAAAATATAAATTAAAACATATAGTATGGGCAAGCAGGGAG
CTAGAACGATTCGCAGTTAATCCTGGCCTGTTAGAAACATCAGAAGGCTGTAGACAAATACTGGGACAGC
TACAACCATCCCTTCAGACAGGATCAGAAGAACTTAGATCATTATATAATACAGTAGCAACCCTCTATTG
TGTGCATCAAAGGATAGAGATAAAAGACACCAAGGAAGCTTTAGACAAGATAGAGGAAGAGCAAAACAAA
AGTAAGACCACCGCACAGCAAGCGGCCGCTGATCTTCAGACCTGGAGGAGGAGATATGAGGGACAATTGG
AGAAGTGAATTATATAAATATAAAGTAGTAAAAATTGAACCATTAGGAGTAGCACCCACCAAGGCAAAGA
GAAGAGTGGTGCAGAGAGAAAAAAGAGCAGTGGGAATAGGAGCTTTGTTCCTTGGGTTCTTGGGAGCAGC
AGGAAGCACTATGGGCGCAGCGTCAATGACGCTGACGGTACAGGCCAGACAATTATTGTCTGGTATAGTG
CAGCAGCAGAACAATTTGCTGAGGGCTATTGAGGCGCAACAGCATCTGTTGCAACTCACAGTCTGGGGCA
TCAAGCAGCTCCAGGCAAGAATCCTGGCTGTGGAAAGATACCTAAAGGATCAACAGCTCCTGGGGATTTG
GGGTTGCTCTGGAAAACTCATTTGCACCACTGCTGTGCCTTGGAATGCTAGTTGGAGTAATAAATCTCTG
GAACAGATTTGGAATCACACGACCTGGATGGAGTGGGACAGAGAAATTAACAATTACACAAGCTTAATAC
ACTCCTTAATTGAAGAATCGCAAAACCAGCAAGAAAAGAATGAACAAGAATTATTGGAATTAGATAAATG
GGCAAGTTTGTGGAATTGGTTTAACATAACAAATTGGCTGTGGTATATAAAATTATTCATAATGATAGTA
GGAGGCTTGGTAGGTTTAAGAATAGTTTTTGCTGTACTTTCTATAGTGAATAGAGTTAGGCAGGGATATT
CACCATTATCGTTTCAGACCCACCTCCCAACCCCGAGGGGACCCGACAGGCCCGAAGGAATAGAAGAAGA
AGGTGGAGAGAGAGACAGAGACAGATCCATTCGATTAGTGAACGGATCTCGACGGTATCGGTTAACTTTT
AAAAGAAAAGGGGGGATTGGGGGGTACAGTGCAGGGGAAAGAATAGTAGACATAATAGCAACAGACATAC
AAACTAAAGAATTACAAAAACAAATTACAAAATTCAAAATTTTATCGATACTAGTATTATGCCCAGTACA
TGACCTTATGGGACTTTCCTACTTGGCAGTACATCTACGTATTAGTCATCGCTATTACCATGGTGATGCG
GTTTTGGCAGTACATCAATGGGCGTGGATAGCGGTTTGACTCACGGGGATTTCCAAGTCTCCACCCCATT
GACGTCAATGGGAGTTTGTTTTGGCACCAAAATCAACGGGACTTTCCAAAATGTCGTAACAACTCCGCCC
CATTGACGCAAATGGGCGGTAGGCGTGTACGGTGGGAGGTTTATATAAGCAGAGCTCGTTTAGTGAACCG
TCAGATCGCCTGGAGACGCCATCCACGCTGTTTTGACCTCCATAGAAGATTCTAGACGCCACCATGGAGA
GCGACGAGAGCGGCCTGCCCGCCATGGAGATCGAGTGCCGCATCACCGGCACCCTGAACGGCGTGGAGTT
CGAGCTGGTGGGCGGCGGAGAGGGCACCCCCAAGCAGGGCCGCATGACCAACAAGATGAAGAGCACCAAA
GGCGCCCTGACCTTCAGCCCCTACCTGCTGAGCCACGTGATGGGCTACGGCTTCTACCACTTCGGCACCT
ACCCCAGCGGCTACGAGAACCCCTTCCTGCACGCCATCAACAACGGCGGCTACACCAACACCCGCATCGA
GAAGTACGAGGACGGCGGCGTGCTGCACGTGAGCTTCAGCTACCGCTACGAGGCCGGCCGCGTGATCGGC
GACTTCAAGGTGGTGGGCACCGGCTTCCCCGAGGACAGCGTGATCTTCACCGACAAGATCATCCGCAGCA
ACGCCACCGTGGAGCACCTGCACCCCATGGGCGATAACGTGCTGGTGGGCAGCTTCGCCCGCACCTTCAG
CCTGCGCGACGGCGGCTACTACAGCTTCGTGGTGGACAGCCACATGCACTTCAAGAGCGCCATCCACCCC
AGCATCCTGCAGAACGGGGGCCCCATGTTCGCCTTCCGCCGCGTGGAGGAGCTGCACAGCAACACCGAGC
TGGGCATCGTGGAGTACCAGCACGCCTTCAAGACCCCCATCGCCTTCGCCAGATCCCGCGCTCAGTCGTC
CAATTCTGCCGTGGACGGCACCGCCGGACCCGGCTCCACCGGATCTCGCGAGGGCTCCGGGGAGGGCAGA
GGAAGTCTGCTAACATGCGGTGACGTCGAGGAGAATCCTGGGCCCGCTAGCATGGAAGATGCCAAAAACA
TTAAGAAGGGCCCAGCGCCATTCTACCCACTCGAAGACGGGACCGCCGGCGAGCAGCTGCACAAAGCCAT
GAAGCGCTACGCCCTGGTGCCCGGCACCATCGCCTTTACCGACGCATATATCGAGGTGGACATTACCTAC
GCCGAGTACTTCGAGATGAGCGTTCGGCTGGCAGAAGCTATGAAGCGCTATGGGCTGAATACAAACCATC
GGATCGTGGTGTGCAGCGAGAATAGCTTGCAGTTCTTCATGCCCGTGTTGGGTGCCCTGTTCATCGGTGT
GGCTGTGGCCCCAGCTAACGACATCTACAACGAGCGCGAGCTGCTGAACAGCATGGGCATCAGCCAGCCC
ACCGTCGTATTCGTGAGCAAGAAAGGGCTGCAAAAGATCCTCAACGTGCAAAAGAAGCTACCGATCATAC
AAAAGATCATCATCATGGATAGCAAGACCGACTACCAGGGCTTCCAAAGCATGTACACCTTCGTGACTTC
CCATTTGCCACCCGGCTTCAACGAGTACGACTTCGTGCCCGAGAGCTTCGACCGGGACAAAACCATCGCC
CTGATCATGAACAGTAGTGGCAGTACCGGATTGCCCAAGGGCGTAGCCCTACCGCACCGCACCGCTTGTG
TCCGATTCAGTCATGCCCGCGACCCCATCTTCGGCAACCAGATCATCCCCGACACCGCTATCCTCAGCGT
GGTGCCATTTCACCACGGCTTCGGCATGTTCACCACGCTGGGCTACTTGATCTGCGGCTTTCGGGTCGTG
CTCATGTACCGCTTCGAGGAGGAGCTATTCTTGCGCAGCTTGCAAGACTATAAGATTCAATCTGCCCTGC
TGGTGCCCACACTATTTAGCTTCTTCGCTAAGAGCACTCTCATCGACAAGTACGACCTAAGCAACTTGCA
CGAGATCGCCAGCGGCGGGGCGCCGCTCAGCAAGGAGGTAGGTGAGGCCGTGGCCAAACGCTTCCACCTA
CCAGGCATCCGCCAGGGCTACGGCCTGACAGAAACAACCAGCGCCATTCTGATCACCCCCGAAGGGGACG
ACAAGCCTGGCGCAGTAGGCAAGGTGGTGCCCTTCTTCGAGGCTAAGGTGGTGGACTTGGACACCGGTAA
GACACTGGGTGTGAACCAGCGCGGCGAGCTGTGCGTCCGTGGCCCCATGATCATGAGCGGCTACGTTAAC
AACCCCGAGGCTACAAACGCTCTCATCGACAAGGACGGCTGGCTGCACAGCGGCGACATCGCCTACTGGG
ACGAGGACGAGCACTTCTTCATCGTGGACCGGCTGAAGAGCCTGATCAAATACAAGGGCTACCAGGTAGC
CCCAGCCGAACTGGAGAGCATCCTGCTGCAACACCCCAACATCTTCGACGCCGGGGTCGCCGGCCTGCCC
GACGACGATGCCGGCGAGCTGCCCGCCGCAGTCGTCGTGCTGGAACACGGTAAAACCATGACCGAGAAGG
AGATCGTGGACTATGTGGCCAGCCAGGTTACAACCGCCAAGAAGCTGCGCGGTGGTGTTGTGTTCGTGGA
CGAGGTGCCTAAAGGACTGACCGGCAAGTTGGACGCCCGCAAGATCCGCGAGATTCTCATTAAGGCCAAG
AAGGGCGGCAAGATCGCCGTGTTAATTAATGGCTCCGGACCGGTGAAACAGACTTTGAATTTTGACCTTC
TCAAGTTGGCGGGAGACGTGGAGTCCAACCCAGGCCCAGTCGACCCCGGGATGACCGAGTACAAGCCCAC
GGTGCGCCTCGCCACCCGCGACGACGTCCCCAGGGCCGTACGCACCCTCGCCGCCGCGTTCGCCGACTAC
CCCGCCACGCGCCACACCGTCGATCCGGACCGCCACATCGAGCGGGTCACCGAGCTGCAAGAACTCTTCC
TCACGCGCGTCGGGCTCGACATCGGCAAGGTGTGGGTCGCGGACGACGGCGCCGCGGTGGCGGTCTGGAC
CACGCCGGAGAGCGTCGAAGCGGGGGCGGTGTTCGCCGAGATCGGCCCGCGCATGGCCGAGTTGAGCGGT
TCCCGGCTGGCCGCGCAGCAACAGATGGAAGGCCTCCTGGCGCCGCACCGGCCCAAGGAGCCCGCGTGGT
TCCTGGCCACCGTCGGCGTCTCGCCCGACCACCAGGGCAAGGGTCTGGGCAGCGCCGTCGTGCTCCCCGG
AGTGGAGGCGGCCGAGCGCGCCGGGGTGCCCGCCTTCCTGGAGACCTCCGCGCCCCGCAACCTCCCCTTC
TACGAGCGGCTCGGCTTCACCGTCACCGCCGACGTCGAGGTGCCCGAAGGACCGCGCACCTGGTGCATGA
CCCGCAAGCCCGGTGCCTGATATCAACCTCTGGATTACAAAATTTGTGAAAGATTGACTGGTATTCTTAA
CTATGTTGCTCCTTTTACGCTATGTGGATACGCTGCTTTAATGCCTTTGTATCATGCTATTGCTTCCCGT
ATGGCTTTCATTTTCTCCTCCTTGTATAAATCCTGGTTGCTGTCTCTTTATGAGGAGTTGTGGCCCGTTG
TCAGGCAACGTGGCGTGGTGTGCACTGTGTTTGCTGACGCAACCCCCACTGGTTGGGGCATTGCCACCAC
CTGTCAGCTCCTTTCCGGGACTTTCGCTTTCCCCCTCCCTATTGCCACGGCGGAACTCATCGCCGCCTGC
CTTGCCCGCTGCTGGACAGGGGCTCGGCTGTTGGGCACTGACAATTCCGTGGTGTTGTCGGGGAAATCAT
CGTCCTTTCCTTGGCTGCTCGCCTGTGTTGCCACCTGGATTCTGCGCGGGACGTCCTTCTGCTACGTCCC
TTCGGCCCTCAATCCAGCGGACCTTCCTTCCCGCGGCCTGCTGCCGGCTCTGCGGCCTCTTCCGCGTCTC
CGCCTTCGCCCTCAGACGAGTCGGATCTCCCTTTGGGCCGCCTCCCCGCCTGGTACCTTTAAGACCAATG
ACTTACAAGGCAGCTGTAGATCTTAGCCACTTTTTAAAAGAAAAGGGGGGACTGGAAGGGCTAATTCACT
CCCAACGATGTCAAGAATTGGAACGCTGACGTCATCAACCCGCTCCAAGGAATCGCGGGCCCAGTGTCAC
TAGGCGGGAACACCCAGCGCGCGTGCGCCCTGGCAGGAAGATGGCTGTGAGGGACAGGGGAGTGGCGCCC
TGCAATATTTGCATGTCGCTATGTGTTCTGGGAAATCACCATAAACGTGAAATGTCTTTGGATTTGGGAA
TCTTATAAGTTCTGTATGAGACCACTTGGATCCTCTGAATTCTTCGATTCTGCTTTTTGCTTCTACTGGG
TCTCTCTGGTTAGACCAGATCTGAGCCTGGGAGCTCTCTGGCTAACTAGGGAACCCACTGCTTAAGCCTC
AATAAAGCTTGCCTTGAGTGCTTCAAGTAGTGTGTGCCCGTCTGTTGTGTGACTCTGGTAACTAGAGATC
CCTCAGACCCTTTCAGTCAGTGTGGAAAATCTCTAGCAGTAGTAGTTCATGTCATCTTATTATTCAGTAT
TTATAACTTGCAAAGAAATGAATATCAGAGAGTGAGAGGAACTTGTTTATTGCAGCTTATAATGGTTACA
AATAAAGCAATAGCATCACAAATTTCACAAATAAAGCATTTTTTTCACTGCATTCTAGTTGTGGTTTGTC
CAAACTCATCAATGTATCTTATCATGTCTGGCTCTAGCTATCCCGCCCCTAACTCCGCCCATCCCGCCCC
TAACTCCGCCCAGTTCCGCCCATTCTCCGCCCCATGGCTGACTAATTTTTTTTATTTATGCAGAGGCCGA
GGCCGCCTCGGCCTCTGAGCTATTCCAGAAGTAGTGAGGAGGCTTTTTTGGAGGCCTAGACTTTTGCAGA
GACCAAATTCGTAATCATGTCATAGCTGTTTCCTGTGTGAAATTGTTATCCGCTCACAATTCCACACAAC
ATACGAGCCGGAAGCATAAAGTGTAAAGCCTGGGGTGCCTAATGAGTGAGCTAACTCACATTAATTGCGT
TGCGCTCACTGCCCGCTTTCCAGTCGGGAAACCTGTCGTGCCAGCTGCATTAATGAATCGGCCAACGCGC
GGGGAGAGGCGGTTTGCGTATTGGGCGCTCTTCCGCTTCCTCGCTCACTGACTCGCTGCGCTCGGTCGTT
CGGCTGCGGCGAGCGGTATCAGCTCACTCAAAGGCGGTAATACGGTTATCCACAGAATCAGGGGATAACG
CAGGAAAGAACATGTGAGCAAAAGGCCAGCAAAAGGCCAGGAACCGTAAAAAGGCCGCGTTGCTGGCGTT
TTTCCATAGGCTCCGCCCCCCTGACGAGCATCACAAAAATCGACGCTCAAGTCAGAGGTGGCGAAACCCG
ACAGGACTATAAAGATACCAGGCGTTTCCCCCTGGAAGCTCCCTCGTGCGCTCTCCTGTTCCGACCCTGC
CGCTTACCGGATACCTGTCCGCCTTTCTCCCTTCGGGAAGCGTGGCGCTTTCTCATAGCTCACGCTGTAG
GTATCTCAGTTCGGTGTAGGTCGTTCGCTCCAAGCTGGGCTGTGTGCACGAACCCCCCGTTCAGCCCGAC
CGCTGCGCCTTATCCGGTAACTATCGTCTTGAGTCCAACCCGGTAAGACACGACTTATCGCCACTGGCAG
CAGCCACTGGTAACAGGATTAGCAGAGCGAGGTATGTAGGCGGTGCTACAGAGTTCTTGAAGTGGTGGCC
TAACTACGGCTACACTAGAAGAACAGTATTTGGTATCTGCGCTCTGCTGAAGCCAGTTACCTTCGGAAAA
AGAGTTGGTAGCTCTTGATCCGGCAAACAAACCACCGCTGGTAGCGGTGGTTTTTTTGTTTGCAAGCAGC
AGATTACGCGCAGAAAAAAAGGATCTCAAGAAGATCCTTTGATCTTTTCTACGGGGTCTGACGCTCAGTG
GAACGAAAACTCACGTTAAGGGATTTTGGTCATGAGATTATCAAAAAGGATCTTCACCTAGATCCTTTTA
AATTAAAAATGAAGTTTTAAATCAATCTAAAGTATATATGAGTAAACTTGGTCTGACAGTTACCAATGCT
TAATCAGTGAGGCACCTATCTCAGCGATCTGTCTATTTCGTTCATCCATAGTTGCCTGACTCCCCGTCGT
GTAGATAACTACGATACGGGAGGGCTTACCATCTGGCCCCAGTGCTGCAATGATACCGCGAGACCCACGC
TCACCGGCTCCAGATTTATCAGCAATAAACCAGCCAGCCGGAAGGGCCGAGCGCAGAAGTGGTCCTGCAA
CTTTATCCGCCTCCATCCAGTCTATTAATTGTTGCCGGGAAGCTAGAGTAAGTAGTTCGCCAGTTAATAG
TTTGCGCAACGTTGTTGCCATTGCTACAGGCATCGTGGTGTCACGCTCGTCGTTTGGTATGGCTTCATTC
AGCTCCGGTTCCCAACGATCAAGGCGAGTTACATGATCCCCCATGTTGTGCAAAAAAGCGGTTAGCTCCT
TCGGTCCTCCGATCGTTGTCAGAAGTAAGTTGGCCGCAGTGTTATCACTCATGGTTATGGCAGCACTGCA
TAATTCTCTTACTGTCATGCCATCCGTAAGATGCTTTTCTGTGACTGGTGAGTACTCAACCAAGTCATTC
TGAGAATAGTGTATGCGGCGACCGAGTTGCTCTTGCCCGGCGTCAATACGGGATAATACCGCGCCACATA
GCAGAACTTTAAAAGTGCTCATCATTGGAAAACGTTCTTCGGGGCGAAAACTCTCAAGGATCTTACCGCT
GTTGAGATCCAGTTCGATGTAACCCACTCGTGCACCCAACTGATCTTCAGCATCTTTTACTTTCACCAGC
GTTTCTGGGTGAGCAAAAACAGGAAGGCAAAATGCCGCAAAAAAGGGAATAAGGGCGACACGGAAATGTT
GAATACTCATACTCTTCCTTTTTCAATATTATTGAAGCATTTATCAGGGTTATTGTCTCATGAGCGGATA
CATATTTGAATGTATTTAGAAAAATAAACAAATAGGGGTTCCGCGCACATTTCCCCGAAAAGTGCCACCT
GACGTCTAAGAAACCATTATTATCATGACATTAACCTATAAAAATAGGCGTATCACGAGGCCCTTTCGTC
TCGCGCGTTTCGGTGATGACGGTGAAAACCTCTGACACATGCAGCTCCCGGAGACGGTCACAGCTTGTCT
GTAAGCGGATGCCGGGAGCAGACAAGCCCGTCAGGGCGCGTCAGCGGGTGTTGGCGGGTGTCGGGGCTGG
CTTAACTATGCGGCATCAGAGCAGATTGTACTGAGAGTGCACCA
