>Addgene plasmid #80389 | pBMN(CMV-copGFP-Luc2-Puro) | addgene partial sequence | sequence record 156408 | puro-variant-R 5'-gtgggcttgtactcggtcat-3'
TCCACGTCTCCCGCCAACTTGAGAAGGTCAAAATTCAAAGTCTGTTTCACCGGTCCGGAGCCATTAATTA
ACACGGCGATCTTGCCGCCCTTCTTGGCCTTAATGAGAATCTCGCGGATCTTGCGGGCGTCCAACTTGCC
GGTCAGTCCTTTAGGCACCTCGTCCACGAACACAACACCACCGCGCAGCTTCTTGGCGGTTGTAACCTGG
CTGGCCACATAGTCCACGATCTCCTTCTCGGTCATGGTTTTACCGTGTTCCAGCACGACGACTGCGGCGG
GCAGCTCGCCGGCATCGTCGTCGGGCAGGCCGGCGACCCCGGCGTCGAAGATGTTGGGGTGTTGCAGCAG
GATGCTCTCCAGTTCGGCTGGGGCTACCTGGTAGCCCTTGTATTTGATCAGGCTCTTCAGCCGGTCCACG
ATGAAGAAGTGCTCGTCCTCGTCCCAGTAGGCGATGTCGCCGCTGTGCAGCCAGCCGTCCTTGTCGATGA
GAGCGTTTGTAGCCTCGGGGTTGTTAACGTAGCCGCTCATGATCATGGGGCCACGGACGCACAGCTCGCC
GCGCTGGTTCACACCCAGTGTCTTACCGGTGTCCAAGTCCACCACCTTAGCCTCGAAGAAGGGCACCACC
TTGCCTACTGCGCCAGGCTTGTCGTCCCCTTCGGGGGTGATCAGAATGGCGCTGGTTGTTTCTGTCAGGC
CGTAGCCCTGGCGGATGCCTGGTAGGTGGAAGCGTTTGGCCACGGCCTCACCTACCTCCTTGCTGAGCGG
CGCCCCGCCGCTGGCGATCTCGTGCAAGTTGCTTAGGTCGTACTTGTCGATGAGAGTGCTCTTAGCGAAG
AAGCTAAATAGTGTGGGCACCAGCAGGGCAGATTGAATCTTATAGTCTTGCAAGCTGCGCAAGAATAGCT
CCTCCTCGAAGCGGTACATGAGCACGACCCGAAAGCCGCAGATCAAGTAGCCCAGCGTGGTGAACATGCC
GAAGCCGTGGTGAAATGGCACCACGCTGAGGA
